>Addgene plasmid #131668 | FEV_pet28a | addgene full sequence | sequence record 258664 | Addgene NGS Result
ATCCGGATATAGTTCCTCCTTTCAGCAAAAAACCCCTCAAGACCCGTTTAGAGGCCCCAAGGGGTTATGC
TAGTTATTGCTCAGCGGTGGCAGCAGCCAACTCAGCTTCCTTTCGGGCTTTGTTAGCAGCCGGATCTCAG
TGGTGGTGGTGGTGGTGCTCGAGTGCGGCCGCAAGCTTGTCGACGGAGCTCGAATTCACTAGTGGTAATG
GCCCCCCAAGTGCGAGGCTGCGGCCACGGCCCCGAAGGGCCCGGGCGGGGGCTGCAAGCTGGGACTGGGG
TAGAGCGCGGCGGTGGCGGCGGCAGCGGTGGCGGCGGGGCCCGGGCCCGGCCAGTAGGAGAAGCCGGCGG
GCGCGACCCCGGCCGAGGCGGCCATGAGGTTGAGTTTGGAGAGGCCGGGGAAGGGCAGCGGGGCGAGGCC
GGCGGGCAGCTTGTAGAGCGCGCCGTCCTGGGCGGCCGCGGCGGCGGCAGCAGCTGCGGCGGCGGCATGA
GCGTGCGCGGGCGGCGGCTGGCAGGCCTGCGCCAGGCCCTGGAAGTCGAAGCGGTAGGCGTAGCGCTTGC
CATGCACCTTGCTCATGATGTTCTTGTCGTAGTAGTAGCGCAGGGCGCGGCTCAGCTTGTCGTAGTTCAT
GTTGGGCTTGCTCTTGCGCTCGCCCCACCGCCGCGCCACCTCGTCCGGGTCCGTGAGCTTGAACTCGCCG
TGACCGCCCTCCCACGCGATGCAGCCGGCGTTCGCGCGGTCAGCCAGCAGCTCCAGCAGAAACTGCCACA
GCTGGATCTGTCCGCTGCCTTTCTGAACCGCGGGGCTCAGCGGCCCCCAGCTCGGGTTCTTCCCGTCCTT
GAAGAGACCGTCTCCGACGGGATCTGGCAGGTACATGTTGATCAGCAGGGGCTGGGAGGCGCCGCTCTGT
CTCATATGGCTGCCGCGCGGCACCAGGCCGCTGCTGTGATGATGATGATGATGGCTGCTGCCCATGGTAT
ATCTCCTTCTTAAAGTTAAACAAAATTATTTCTAGAGGGGAATTGTTATCCGCTCACAATTCCCCTATAG
TGAGTCGTATTAATTTCGCGGGATCGAGATCTCGATCCTCTACGCCGGACGCATCGTGGCCGGCATCACC
GGCGCCACAGGTGCGGTTGCTGGCGCCTATATCGCCGACATCACCGATGGGGAAGATCGGGCTCGCCACT
TCGGGCTCATGAGCGCTTGTTTCGGCGTGGGTATGGTGGCAGGCCCCGTGGCCGGGGGACTGTTGGGCGC
CATCTCCTTGCATGCACCATTCCTTGCGGCGGCGGTGCTCAACGGCCTCAACCTACTACTGGGCTGCTTC
CTAATGCAGGAGTCGCATAAGGGAGAGCGTCGAGATCCCGGACACCATCGAATGGCGCAAAACCTTTCGC
GGTATGGCATGATAGCGCCCGGAAGAGAGTCAATTCAGGGTGGTGAATGTGAAACCAGTAACGTTATACG
ATGTCGCAGAGTATGCCGGTGTCTCTTATCAGACCGTTTCCCGCGTGGTGAACCAGGCCAGCCACGTTTC
TGCGAAAACGCGGGAAAAAGTGGAAGCGGCGATGGCGGAGCTGAATTACATTCCCAACCGCGTGGCACAA
CAACTGGCGGGCAAACAGTCGTTGCTGATTGGCGTTGCCACCTCCAGTCTGGCCCTGCACGCGCCGTCGC
AAATTGTCGCGGCGATTAAATCTCGCGCCGATCAACTGGGTGCCAGCGTGGTGGTGTCGATGGTAGAACG
AAGCGGCGTCGAAGCCTGTAAAGCGGCGGTGCACAATCTTCTCGCGCAACGCGTCAGTGGGCTGATCATT
AACTATCCGCTGGATGACCAGGATGCCATTGCTGTGGAAGCTGCCTGCACTAATGTTCCGGCGTTATTTC
TTGATGTCTCTGACCAGACACCCATCAACAGTATTATTTTCTCCCATGAAGACGGTACGCGACTGGGCGT
GGAGCATCTGGTCGCATTGGGTCACCAGCAAATCGCGCTGTTAGCGGGCCCATTAAGTTCTGTCTCGGCG
CGTCTGCGTCTGGCTGGCTGGCATAAATATCTCACTCGCAATCAAATTCAGCCGATAGCGGAACGGGAAG
GCGACTGGAGTGCCATGTCCGGTTTTCAACAAACCATGCAAATGCTGAATGAGGGCATCGTTCCCACTGC
GATGCTGGTTGCCAACGATCAGATGGCGCTGGGCGCAATGCGCGCCATTACCGAGTCCGGGCTGCGCGTT
GGTGCGGATATCTCGGTAGTGGGATACGACGATACCGAAGACAGCTCATGTTATATCCCGCCGTTAACCA
CCATCAAACAGGATTTTCGCCTGCTGGGGCAAACCAGCGTGGACCGCTTGCTGCAACTCTCTCAGGGCCA
GGCGGTGAAGGGCAATCAGCTGTTGCCCGTCTCACTGGTGAAAAGAAAAACCACCCTGGCGCCCAATACG
CAAACCGCCTCTCCCCGCGCGTTGGCCGATTCATTAATGCAGCTGGCACGACAGGTTTCCCGACTGGAAA
GCGGGCAGTGAGCGCAACGCAATTAATGTAAGTTAGCTCACTCATTAGGCACCGGGATCTCGACCGATGC
CCTTGAGAGCCTTCAACCCAGTCAGCTCCTTCCGGTGGGCGCGGGGCATGACTATCGTCGCCGCACTTAT
GACTGTCTTCTTTATCATGCAACTCGTAGGACAGGTGCCGGCAGCGCTCTGGGTCATTTTCGGCGAGGAC
CGCTTTCGCTGGAGCGCGACGATGATCGGCCTGTCGCTTGCGGTATTCGGAATCTTGCACGCCCTCGCTC
AAGCCTTCGTCACTGGTCCCGCCACCAAACGTTTCGGCGAGAAGCAGGCCATTATCGCCGGCATGGCGGC
CCCACGGGTGCGCATGATCGTGCTCCTGTCGTTGAGGACCCGGCTAGGCTGGCGGGGTTGCCTTACTGGT
TAGCAGAATGAATCACCGATACGCGAGCGAACGTGAAGCGACTGCTGCTGCAAAACGTCTGCGACCTGAG
CAACAACATGAATGGTCTTCGGTTTCCGTGTTTCGTAAAGTCTGGAAACGCGGAAGTCAGCGCCCTGCAC
CATTATGTTCCGGATCTGCATCGCAGGATGCTGCTGGCTACCCTGTGGAACACCTACATCTGTATTAACG
AAGCGCTGGCATTGACCCTGAGTGATTTTTCTCTGGTCCCGCCGCATCCATACCGCCAGTTGTTTACCCT
CACAACGTTCCAGTAACCGGGCATGTTCATCATCAGTAACCCGTATCGTGAGCATCCTCTCTCGTTTCAT
CGGTATCATTACCCCCATGAACAGAAATCCCCCTTACACGGAGGCATCAGTGACCAAACAGGAAAAAACC
GCCCTTAACATGGCCCGCTTTATCAGAAGCCAGACATTAACGCTTCTGGAGAAACTCAACGAGCTGGACG
CGGATGAACAGGCAGACATCTGTGAATCGCTTCACGACCACGCTGATGAGCTTTACCGCAGCTGCCTCGC
GCGTTTCGGTGATGACGGTGAAAACCTCTGACACATGCAGCTCCCGGAGACGGTCACAGCTTGTCTGTAA
GCGGATGCCGGGAGCAGACAAGCCCGTCAGGGCGCGTCAGCGGGTGTTGGCGGGTGTCGGGGCGCAGCCA
TGACCCAGTCACGTAGCGATAGCGGAGTGTATACTGGCTTAACTATGCGGCATCAGAGCAGATTGTACTG
AGAGTGCACCATTGCGGTGTGAAATACCGCACAGATGCGTAAGGAGAAAATACCGCATCAGGCGCTCTTC
CGCTTCCTCGCTCACTGACTCGCTGCGCTCGGTCGTTCGGCTGCGGCGAGCGGTATCAGCTCACTCAAAG
GCGGTAATACGGTTATCCACAGAATCAGGGGATAACGCAGGAAAGAACATGTGAGCAAAAGGCCAGCAAA
AGGCCAGGAACCGTAAAAAGGCCGCGTTGCTGGCGTTTTTCCATAGGCTCCGCCCCCCTGACGAGCATCA
CAAAAATCGACGCTCAAGTCAGAGGTGGCGAAACCCGACAGGACTATAAAGATACCAGGCGTTTCCCCCT
GGAAGCTCCCTCGTGCGCTCTCCTGTTCCGACCCTGCCGCTTACCGGATACCTGTCCGCCTTTCTCCCTT
CGGGAAGCGTGGCGCTTTCTCATAGCTCACGCTGTAGGTATCTCAGTTCGGTGTAGGTCGTTCGCTCCAA
GCTGGGCTGTGTGCACGAACCCCCCGTTCAGCCCGACCGCTGCGCCTTATCCGGTAACTATCGTCTTGAG
TCCAACCCGGTAAGACACGACTTATCGCCACTGGCAGCAGCCACTGGTAACAGGATTAGCAGAGCGAGGT
ATGTAGGCGGTGCTACAGAGTTCTTGAAGTGGTGGCCTAACTACGGCTACACTAGAAGGACAGTATTTGG
TATCTGCGCTCTGCTGAAGCCAGTTACCTTCGGAAAAAGAGTTGGTAGCTCTTGATCCGGCAAACAAACC
ACCGCTGGTAGCGGTGGTTTTTTTGTTTGCAAGCAGCAGATTACGCGCAGAAAAAAAGGATCTCAAGAAG
ATCCTTTGATCTTTTCTACGGGGTCTGACGCTCAGTGGAACGAAAACTCACGTTAAGGGATTTTGGTCAT
GAACAATAAAACTGTCTGCTTACATAAACAGTAATACAAGGGGTGTTATGAGCCATATTCAACGGGAAAC
GTCTTGCTCTAGGCCGCGATTAAATTCCAACATGGATGCTGATTTATATGGGTATAAATGGGCTCGCGAT
AATGTCGGGCAATCAGGTGCGACAATCTATCGATTGTATGGGAAGCCCGATGCGCCAGAGTTGTTTCTGA
AACATGGCAAAGGTAGCGTTGCCAATGATGTTACAGATGAGATGGTCAGACTAAACTGGCTGACGGAATT
TATGCCTCTTCCGACCATCAAGCATTTTATCCGTACTCCTGATGATGCATGGTTACTCACCACTGCGATC
CCCGGGAAAACAGCATTCCAGGTATTAGAAGAATATCCTGATTCAGGTGAAAATATTGTTGATGCGCTGG
CAGTGTTCCTGCGCCGGTTGCATTCGATTCCTGTTTGTAATTGTCCTTTTAACAGCGATCGCGTATTTCG
TCTCGCTCAGGCGCAATCACGAATGAATAACGGTTTGGTTGATGCGAGTGATTTTGATGACGAGCGTAAT
GGCTGGCCTGTTGAACAAGTCTGGAAAGAAATGCATAAACTTTTGCCATTCTCACCGGATTCAGTCGTCA
CTCATGGTGATTTCTCACTTGATAACCTTATTTTTGACGAGGGGAAATTAATAGGTTGTATTGATGTTGG
ACGAGTCGGAATCGCAGACCGATACCAGGATCTTGCCATCCTATGGAACTGCCTCGGTGAGTTTTCTCCT
TCATTACAGAAACGGCTTTTTCAAAAATATGGTATTGATAATCCTGATATGAATAAATTGCAGTTTCATT
TGATGCTCGATGAGTTTTTCTAAGAATTAATTCATGAGCGGATACATATTTGAATGTATTTAGAAAAATA
AACAAATAGGGGTTCCGCGCACATTTCCCCGAAAAGTGCCACCTAAATTGTAAGCGTTAATATTTTGTTA
AAATTCGCGTTAAATTTTTGTTAAATCAGCTCATTTTTTAACCAATAGGCCGAAATCGGCAAAATCCCTT
ATAAATCAAAAGAATAGACCGAGATAGGGT
[37 nt withheld, positions 5701-5737]
AAAGAACGTGGACTCCAACGTCAAAGG
[49 nt withheld, positions 5765-5813]
T
[91 nt withheld, positions 5815-5905]
G
[124 nt withheld, positions 5907-6030]
CCCATTCGCCA
Features (pLannotate 1.2.2; 21 found; start..end, strand, type, name):
     26..73      -  terminator     T7 terminator: transcription terminator for bacteriophage T7 RNA polymerase
     81..130     -  CDS            SET1 (fragment): solubility-enhancement tag derived from T7 phage gene 10B
    140..157     -  CDS            9xHis (fragment): 9xHis affinity tag
    202..915     -  CDS            FEV: FEV_HUMAN - Also known as PET1. Experimental evidence at protein level: Swiss-Prot protein existence level 1. Functions as a transcriptional regulator. According to PubMed:12761502, it functions as a transcriptional repressor. Functions in the differentiation and the maintenance of the central serotonergic neurons. May play a role in cell growth. From Homo sapiens (Human).
    919..936     -  CDS            thrombin site: thrombin recognition and cleavage site
    947..963     -  CDS            capTEV™ (fragment): composite tag for in vivo biotinylation, TEV protease cleavage, and 6xHis tagging
    982..1004    -  RBS            RBS: efficient ribosome binding site from bacteriophage T7 gene 10 (Olins and Rangwala, 1989)
   1019..1043    -  protein_bind   lac operator: The lac repressor binds to the lac operator to inhibit transcription in E. coli. This inhibition can be relieved by adding lactose or isopropyl-β-D-thiogalactopyranoside (IPTG). lac repressor encoded by lacI
   1044..1062    -  promoter       T7 promoter: promoter for bacteriophage T7 RNA polymerase
   1084..1363    +  CDS            TcR (fragment): tetracycline efflux protein; tet; confers resistance to tetracycline
   1371..1448    +  promoter       lacI promoter: lacI
   1449..2531    +  CDS            lacI: lac repressor; lacI; The lac repressor binds to the lac operator to inhibit transcription in E. coli. This inhibition can be relieved by adding lactose or isopropyl-β-D-thiogalactopyranoside (IPTG).
   2544..2565    +  protein_bind   CAP binding site: CAP binding activates transcription in the presence of cAMP. E. coli catabolite activator protein
   2580..2871    +  CDS            TcR (fragment): tetracycline efflux protein; tet; confers resistance to tetracycline
   2943..3323    -  CDS            YPB1_ECOLX: Protein predicted: Swiss-Prot protein existence level 4. From Escherichia coli.
   3340..3531    +  CDS            rop: Rop protein, which maintains plasmids at low copy number; rop
   3633..3772    +  misc_feature   bom: basis of mobility region from pBR322
   3958..4546    -  rep_origin     ori: high-copy-number ColE1/pMB1/pBR322/pUC origin of replication
   4668..5483    +  CDS            KanR: aminoglycoside phosphotransferase; aph(3')-Ia; confers resistance to kanamycin in bacteria or G418 (Geneticin®) in eukaryotes
   5492..5549    -  promoter       AmpR promoter (fragment): bla
   5602..6030    -  rep_origin     f1 ori (sequence partly withheld): f1 bacteriophage origin of replication; arrow indicates direction of (+) strand synthesis
