[The description below was written by a language model from this plasmid's Addgene catalogue record and pLannotate feature annotations shown in this document.]
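Description:
FEV_pet28a is a bacterial expression plasmid built on the pET-28a backbone for producing recombinant human FEV (also known as PET-1), an ETS-family transcription factor involved in the differentiation and maintenance of central serotonergic neurons. The 717 bp insert corresponds to the full FEV coding sequence of the reference transcript and was cloned between the NdeI and EcoRI sites, placing it in frame with the backbone-encoded N-terminal 6xHis tag and a thrombin cleavage site. The tag allows metal-affinity purification and can then be removed with the protease. The feature table also detects a His-tag fragment downstream of the insert; this matches the optional C-terminal tag of the backbone, and the record lists only the N-terminal tag as part of the fusion.

Expression is driven by a T7 promoter with an adjacent lac operator, followed by the T7 gene 10 ribosome binding site and closed by the T7 terminator. The plasmid carries its own lacI gene and promoter, so the lac repressor keeps transcription off until IPTG is added. Transcription requires a host supplying T7 RNA polymerase, whereas the DH5alpha strain listed is a propagation host. The plasmid replicates from a ColE1/pBR322-type origin accompanied by rop and the bom region. Rop normally restrains copy number, although the catalogue lists the plasmid as high copy. Selection is by kanamycin through the aph(3')-Ia gene, and an f1 origin is also present. Annotated tetracycline-resistance and AmpR promoter fragments are non-functional backbone remnants. The associated work compared MAPK specificity across ETS transcription factors, consistent with use of this plasmid to produce purified FEV protein for biochemical assays.
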