Addgene plasmid #131668: FEV_pet28a
Purpose: Bacterial expression of ETS gene FEV
Depositing lab: Peter Hollenhorst. Depositing organization: Indiana University, Bloomington. Publication: Comparison of MAPK specificity across the ETS transcription factor family identifies a high-affinity ERK interaction required for ERG function in prostate cells. Selvaraj N, Kedage V, Hollenhorst PC. Cell Commun Signal. 2015 Feb 19;13:12. doi: 10.1186/s12964-015-0089-7. PubMed 25885538.
Backbone
  Vector backbone: pet28a
  Backbone manufacturer: EMD Biosciences
  Backbone size w/o insert (bp): 5369
  Vector type: Bacterial Expression
Growth in bacteria
  Bacterial resistance: Kanamycin, 50 μg/mL
  Growth temperature: 37°C
  Growth strain: DH5alpha
  Copy number: High Copy
Gene/Insert
  Gene/Insert name: FEV
  Species: H. sapiens (human)
  Insert size (bp): 717
  Entrez Gene: FEV (a.k.a. HSRNAFEV, PET-1)
  Tag / fusion protein: 6xHis (N terminal on backbone)
  Cloning method: Restriction Enzyme; 5′ cloning site Nde1 (unknown if destroyed); 3′ cloning site EcoR1 (unknown if destroyed)
  Sequencing primers: 5′ T7 Fwd
Resource information
  A portion of this plasmid was derived from a plasmid made by: Insert templated from plasmid purchased from Open Biosystems
Terms and licenses: Academic/Nonprofit Terms; Industry Terms: Not Available to Industry
Depositor comments: insert equivalent to CDS in NM_017521
How to cite: FEV_pet28a was a gift from Peter Hollenhorst (Addgene plasmid # 131668 ; http://n2t.net/addgene:131668 ; RRID:Addgene_131668)
